Addgene plasmid #233644: pNC02
Purpose: For bacterial expression of sfGFP c-terminally tagged with VitelloTagB.
Depositing lab: Zak Swartz. Depositing organization: Marine Biological Laboratory. Publication: VitelloTag: a tool for high-throughput cargo delivery into oocytes. Clarke DN, Kane A, Perillo M, Lowe CJ, Swartz SZ. Development. 2024 Oct 15;151(20):dev202857. doi: 10.1242/dev.202857. Epub 2024 Sep 14. PubMed 39171380.
Backbone
  Vector backbone: pRSETa
  Vector type: Bacterial Expression
Growth in bacteria
  Bacterial resistance: Ampicillin, 100 μg/mL
  Growth temperature: 37°C
  Growth strain: DH5alpha
  Copy number: Unknown
Gene/Insert
  Gene/Insert name: sfGFP with c-terminal VitelloTagB
  Tag / fusion protein: 6-His (N terminal on backbone)
Terms and licenses: Academic/Nonprofit Terms; Industry Terms: Not Available to Industry
How to cite: pNC02 was a gift from Zak Swartz (Addgene plasmid # 233644 ; http://n2t.net/addgene:233644 ; RRID:Addgene_233644)
