[The description below was written by a language model from this plasmid's Addgene catalogue record and pLannotate feature annotations shown in this document.]
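Description:
pNC02 is a bacterial expression plasmid for producing superfolder GFP carrying a C-terminal VitelloTagB, with a 6xHis affinity tag at the N terminus supplied by the vector. The catalogue lists the backbone as pRSETa. It is selected with ampicillin through the β-lactamase gene under its own bla promoter and replicates from a ColE1/pMB1-family origin. The annotated sequence also contains the bom mobility region, the rop gene (which moderates copy number) and two fragments of a tetracycline efflux gene with its tet promoter, split by the expression cassette. These pBR322-type remnants are more typical of pET-like vectors than of pRSET, so the backbone label and the sequence may not fully agree. The interrupted tetracycline gene should not be assumed functional, and copy number is recorded as unknown.

The expression cassette is driven by a T7 promoter followed by the phage T7 gene 10 ribosome binding site, so expression requires a host supplying T7 RNA polymerase. The reading frame begins with the 6xHis tag and continues into superfolder GFP, a rapidly maturing, constitutively fluorescent Aequorea victoria derivative. A partial match to a TEV protease site lies just downstream. The cassette closes with a T7 terminator. VitelloTagB itself is not annotated as a named feature. It presumably lies in the unannotated stretch between the GFP coding region and the terminator, where the software reports only a short fragmentary match to a T7 gene 10B-derived solubility tag.

According to the record and its associated publication title, the VitelloTag system is a tool for high-throughput cargo delivery into oocytes. This plasmid would therefore supply a His-purifiable fluorescent cargo protein for that purpose.
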