Features (pLannotate 1.2.2; 16 found; start..end, strand, type, name):
    104..208     +  promoter       AmpR promoter: bla
    209..1069    +  CDS            AmpR: β-lactamase; bla; confers resistance to ampicillin, carbenicillin, and related antibiotics
   1240..1828    +  rep_origin     ori: high-copy-number ColE1/pMB1/pBR322/pUC origin of replication
   2014..2153    -  misc_feature   bom: basis of mobility region from pBR322
   2255..2446    -  CDS            rop: Rop protein, which maintains plasmids at low copy number; rop
   2463..2843    +  CDS            YPB1_ECOLX: Protein predicted: Swiss-Prot protein existence level 4. From Escherichia coli.
   3085..3985    -  CDS            TcR (fragment): tetracycline efflux protein; tet; confers resistance to tetracycline
   4007..4025    +  promoter       T7 promoter: promoter for bacteriophage T7 RNA polymerase
   4114..4136    +  RBS            RBS: efficient ribosome binding site from bacteriophage T7 gene 10 (Olins and Rangwala, 1989)
   4156..4173    +  CDS            6xHis: 6xHis affinity tag
   4189..4902    +  CDS            Superfolder GFP: Superfolder GFP is a basic (constitutively fluorescent) green fluorescent protein published in 2005, derived from Aequorea victoria. It is reported to be a very rapidly-maturing weak dimer.
   4909..4925    +  CDS            TEV site (fragment): tobacco etch virus (TEV) protease recognition and cleavage site
   5050..5099    +  CDS            SET1 (fragment): solubility-enhancement tag derived from T7 phage gene 10B
   5107..5154    +  terminator     T7 terminator: transcription terminator for bacteriophage T7 RNA polymerase
   5180..5472    -  CDS            TcR (fragment): tetracycline efflux protein; tet; confers resistance to tetracycline
   5520..5548    -  promoter       tet promoter: E. coli promoter for tetracycline efflux protein gene
>Addgene plasmid #233644 | pNC02 | addgene full sequence | sequence record 469024 | Addgene NGS Result
TTCTTGAAGACGAAAGGGCCTCGTGATACGCCTATTTTTATAGGTTAATGTCATGATAATAATGGTTTCT
TAGACGTCAGGTGGCACTTTTCGGGGAAATGTGCGCGGAACCCCTATTTGTTTATTTTTCTAAATACATT
CAAATATGTATCCGCTCATGAGACAATAACCCTGATAAATGCTTCAATAACATTGAAAAAGGAAGAGTAT
GAGTATTCAACATTTCCGTGTCGCCCTTATTCCCTTTTTTGCGGCATTTTGCCTTCCTGTTTTTGCTCAC
CCAGAAACGCTGGTGAAAGTAAAAGATGCTGAAGATCAGTTGGGTGCACGAGTGGGTTACATCGAACTGG
ATCTCAACAGCGGTAAGATCCTTGAGAGTTTTCGCCCCGAAGAACGTTTTCCAATGATGAGCACTTTTAA
AGTTATGCTATGTGGCGCGGTATTATCCCGTGTTGACGCCGGGCAAGAGCAACTCGGTCGCCGCATACAC
TATTCTCAGAATGACTTGGTTGAGTACTCACCAGTCACAGAAAAGCATCTTACGGATGGCATGACAGTAA
GAGAATTATGCAGTGCTGCCATAACCATGAGTGATAACACTGCGGCCAACTTACTTCTGACAACGATCGG
AGGACCGAAGGAGCTAACCGCTTTTTTGCACAACATGGGGGATCATGTAACTCGCCTTGATCGTTGGGAA
CCGGAGCTGAATGAAGCCATACCAAACGACGAGCGTGACACCACGATGCCTGCAGCAATGGCAACAACGT
TGCGCAAACTATTAACTGGCGAACTACTTACTCTAGCTTCCCGGCAACAATTAATAGACTGGATGGAGGC
GGATAAAGTTGCAGGACCACTTCTGCGCTCGGCCCTTCCGGCTGGCTGGTTTATTGCTGATAAATCTGGA
GCCGGTGAGCGTGGGTCTCGCGGTATCATTGCAGCACTGGGGCCAGATGGTAAGCCCTCCCGTATCGTAG
TTATCTACACGACGGGGAGTCAGGCAACTATGGATGAACGAAATAGACAGATCGCTGAGATAGGTGCCTC
ACTGATTAAGCATTGGTAACTGTCAGACCAAGTTTACTCATATATACTTTAGATTGATTTAAAACTTCAT
TTTTAATTTAAAAGGATCTAGGTGAAGATCCTTTTTGATAATCTCATGACCAAAATCCCTTAACGTGAGT
TTTCGTTCCACTGAGCGTCAGACCCCGTAGAAAAGATCAAAGGATCTTCTTGAGATCCTTTTTTTCTGCG
CGTAATCTGCTGCTTGCAAACAAAAAAACCACCGCTACCAGCGGTGGTTTGTTTGCCGGATCAAGAGCTA
CCAACTCTTTTTCCGAAGGTAACTGGCTTCAGCAGAGCGCAGATACCAAATACTGTCCTTCTAGTGTAGC
CGTAGTTAGGCCACCACTTCAAGAACTCTGTAGCACCGCCTACATACCTCGCTCTGCTAATCCTGTTACC
AGTGGCTGCTGCCAGTGGCGATAAGTCGTGTCTTACCGGGTTGGACTCAAGACGATAGTTACCGGATAAG
GCGCAGCGGTCGGGCTGAACGGGGGGTTCGTGCACACAGCCCAGCTTGGAGCGAACGACCTACACCGAAC
TGAGATACCTACAGCGTGAGCTATGAGAAAGCGCCACGCTTCCCGAAGGGAGAAAGGCGGACAGGTATCC
GGTAAGCGGCAGGGTCGGAACAGGAGAGCGCACGAGGGAGCTTCCAGGGGGAAACGCCTGGTATCTTTAT
AGTCCTGTCGGGTTTCGCCACCTCTGACTTGAGCGTCGATTTTTGTGATGCTCGTCAGGGGGGCGGAGCC
TATGGAAAAACGCCAGCAACGCGGCCTTTTTACGGTTCCTGGCCTTTTGCTGGCCTTTTGCTCACATGTT
CTTTCCTGCGTTATCCCCTGATTCTGTGGATAACCGTATTACCGCCTTTGAGTGAGCTGATACCGCTCGC
CGCAGCCGAACGACCGAGCGCAGCGAGTCAGTGAGCGAGGAAGCGGAAGAGCGCCTGATGCGGTATTTTC
TCCTTACGCATCTGTGCGGTATTTCACACCGCAATGGTGCACTCTCAGTACAATCTGCTCTGATGCCGCA
TAGTTAAGCCAGTATACACTCCGCTATCGCTACGTGACTGGGTCATGGCTGCGCCCCGACACCCGCCAAC
ACCCGCTGACGCGCCCTGACGGGCTTGTCTGCTCCCGGCATCCGCTTACAGACAAGCTGTGACCGTCTCC
GGGAGCTGCATGTGTCAGAGGTTTTCACCGTCATCACCGAAACGCGCGAGGCAGCTGCGGTAAAGCTCAT
CAGCGTGGTCGTGAAGCGATTCACAGATGTCTGCCTGTTCATCCGCGTCCAGCTCGTTGAGTTTCTCCAG
AAGCGTTAATGTCTGGCTTCTGATAAAGCGGGCCATGTTAAGGGCGGTTTTTTCCTGTTTGGTCACTGAT
GCCTCCGTGTAAGGGGGATTTCTGTTCATGGGGGTAATGATACCGATGAAACGAGAGAGGATGCTCACGA
TACGGGTTACTGATGATGAACATGCCCGGTTACTGGAACGTTGTGAGGGTAAACAACTGGCGGTATGGAT
GCGGCGGGACCAGAGAAAAATCACTCAGGGTCAATGCCAGCGCTTCGTTAATACAGATGTAGGTGTTCCA
CAGGGTAGCCAGCAGCATCCTGCGATGCAGATCCGGAACATAATGGTGCAGGGCGCTGACTTCCGCGTTT
CCAGACTTTACGAAACACGGAAACCGAAGACCATTCATGTTGTTGCTCAGGTCGCAGACGTTTTGCAGCA
GCAGTCGCTTCACGTTCGCTCGCGTATCGGTGATTCATTCTGCTAACCAGTAAGGCAACCCCGCCAGCCT
AGCCGGGTCCTCAACGACAGGAGCACGATCATGCGCACCCGTGGCCAGGACCCAACGCTGCCCGAGATGC
GCCGCGTGCGGCTGCTGGAGATGGCGGACGCGATGGATATGTTCTGCCAAGGGTTGGTTTGCGCATTCAC
AGTTCTCCGCAAGAATTGATTGGCTCCAATTCTTGGAGTGGTGAATCCGTTAGCGAGGTGCCGCCGGCTT
CCATTCAGGTCGAGGTGGCCCGGCTCCATGCACCGCGACGCAACGCGGGGAGGCAGACAAGGTATAGGGC
GGCGCCTACAATCCATGCCAACCCGTTCCATGTGCTCGCCGAGGCGGCATAAATCGCCGTGACGATCAGC
GGTCCAATGATCGAAGTTAGGCTGGTAAGAGCCGCGAGCGATCCTTGAAGCTGTCCCTGATGGTCGTCAT
CTACCTGCCTGGACAGCATGGCCTGCAACGCGGGCATCCCGATGCCGCCGGAAGCGAGAAGAATCATAAT
GGGGAAGGCCATCCAGCCTCGCGTCGCGAACGCCAGCAAGACGTAGCCCAGCGCGTCGGCCGCCATGCCG
GCGATAATGGCCTGCTTCTCGCCGAAACGTTTGGTGGCGGGACCAGTGACGAAGGCTTGAGCGAGGGCGT
GCAAGATTCCGAATACCGCAAGCGACAGGCCGATCATCGTCGCGCTCCAGCGAAAGCGGTCCTCGCCGAA
AATGACCCAGAGCGCTGCCGGCACCTGTCCTACGAGTTGCATGATAAAGAAGACAGTCATAAGTGCGGCG
ACGATAGTCATGCCCCGCGCCCACCGGAAGGAGCTGACTGGGTTGAAGGCTCTCAAGGGCATCGGTCGAC
GCTCTCCCTTATGCGACTCCTGCATTAGGAAGCAGCCCAGTAGTAGGTTGAGGCCGTTGAGCACCGCCGC
CGCAAGGAATGGTGCATGCAAGGAGATGGCGCCCAACAGTCCCCCGGCCACGGGGCCTGCCACCATACCC
ACGCCGAAACAAGCGCTCATGAGCCCGAAGTGGCGAGCCCGATCTTCCCCATCGGTGATGTCGGCGATAT
AGGCGCCAGCAACCGCACCTGTGGCGCCGGTGATGCCGGCCACGATGCGTCCGGCGTAGAGGATCGAGAT
CTCGATCCCGCGAAATTAATACGACTCACTATAGGGAGACCACAACGGTTTCCCTCTAGTGCCGGCTCCG
GAGAGCTCTTTAATTAAGCGGCCGCCCTGCAGGACTCGAGTTCTAGAAATAATTTTGTTTAACTTTAAGA
AGGAGATATACATATGAAATCTTCTCACCATCACCATCACCATGGTTCTTCTATGGCTATGAGCAAAGGT
GAAGAACTGTTCACCGGCGTGGTGCCGATCCTGGTAGAACTGGATGGCGATGTCAACGGCCACAAATTCT
CAGTGCGCGGCGAAGGTGAGGGTGATGCGACCAATGGCAAACTGACCCTGAAATTTATTTGCACCACCGG
CAAACTGCCGGTGCCGTGGCCGACGCTGGTGACCACCCTGACGTATGGCGTGCAGTGTTTTTCGCGTTAT
CCGGATCATATGAAACGCCATGATTTCTTCAAATCGGCGATGCCGGAAGGCTATGTGCAGGAACGTACCA
TCAGCTTTAAAGACGACGGCACCTACAAAACCCGCGCGGAAGTGAAATTTGAAGGCGATACCCTGGTGAA
TCGCATTGAACTGAAAGGCATCGATTTTAAAGAAGATGGCAATATCCTGGGTCATAAACTGGAGTATAAT
TTCAACAGCCATAATGTTTATATTACCGCTGATAAACAGAAAAATGGCATTAAAGCCAATTTTAAAATTC
GTCATAACGTTGAAGATGGTAGCGTTCAGCTGGCGGATCATTATCAGCAGAATACCCCGATTGGCGACGG
TCCGGTCCTGCTGCCGGATAACCATTACCTGAGCACCCAGAGCGTGCTGAGCAAAGATCCGAATGAAAAA
CGCGATCACATGGTGCTGCTGGAATTTGTGACCGCCGCCGGCATTACCCACGGCATGGATGAACTGTACA
AAATCGAGGAAAACCTGTACTTCCAATCCAATCTGATGACCATCCTGAACGTGACCAAGGTCCGGGACCT
GATTGGAAGTGGATAACGGATCCGCGATCGCGGCGCGCCACCTGGTGGCCGGCCGGTACCACGCGTGCGC
GCTGATCCGGCTGCTAACAAAGCCCGAAAGGAAGCTGAGTTGGCTGCTGCCACCGCTGAGCAATAACTAG
CATAACCCCTTGGGGCCTCTAAACGGGTCTTGAGGGGTTTTTTGCTGAAAGGAGGAACTATATCCGGATA
TCCACAGGACGGGTGTGGTCGCCATGATCGCGTAGTCGATAGTGGCTCCAAGTAGCGAAGCGAGCAGGAC
TGGGCGGCGGCCAAAGCGGTCGGACAGTGCTCCGAGAACGGGTGCGCATAGAAATTGCATCAACGCATAT
AGCGCTAGCAGCACGCCATAGTGACTGGCGATGCTGTCGGAATGGACGATATCCCGCAAGAGGCCCGGCA
GTACCGGCATAACCAAGCCTATGCCTACAGCATCCAGGGTGACGGTGCCGAGGATGACGATGAGCGCATT
GTTAGATTTCATACACGGTGCCTGACTGCGTTAGCAATTTAACTGTGATAAACTACCGCATTAAAGCTTA
TCGATGATAAGCTGTCAAACATGAGAA
